>Addgene plasmid #197582 | luxB:Venus+luxA/pRSETB Duet | addgene full sequence | sequence record 388986 | Addgene NGS Result
GAAACGCCTGGTATCTTTATAGTCCTGTCGGGTTTCGCCACCTCTGACTTGAGCGTCGATTTTTGTGATG
CTCGTCAGGGGGGCGGAGCCTATGGAAAAACGCCAGCAACGCGGCCTTTTTACGGTTCCTGGCCTTTTGC
TGGCCTTTTGCTCACATGTTCTTTCCTGCGTTATCCCCTGATTCTGTGGATAACCGTATTACCGCCTTTG
AGTGAGCTGATACCGCTCGCCGCAGCCAAACGACCGAGCGCAGCGAGTCAGTGAGCGAGGAAGCGGAAGA
GCGCCCAATACGCAAACCGCCTCTCCCCGCGCGTTGGCCGATTCATTAATGCAGGATCTCGATCCCGCGA
AATTAATACGACTCACTATAGGGAGACCACAACGGTTTCCCTCTAGAAATAATTTTGTTTAACTTTAAGA
AGGAGATATACATATGCGGGGTTCTCATCATCATCATCATCATGGTATGGCTAGCATGACTGGTGGACAG
CAAATGGGTCGGGATCTGTACGACGATGACGATAAGGATCCGATGAAATTTGGATTGTTCTTCCTTAACT
TCATCAATTCAACAACTGTTCAAGAACAAAGTATAGTTCGCATGCAGGAAATAACGGAGTATGTTGATAA
GTTGAATTTTGAACAGATTTTAGTGTATGAAAATCATTTTTCAGATAATGGTGTTGTCGGCGCTCCTCTG
ACTGTTTCTGGTTTTCTGCTCGGTTTAACAGAGAAAATTAAAATTGGTTCATTAAATCACATCATTACAA
CTCATCATCCTGTCCGCATAGCGGAGGAAGCTTGCTTATTGGATCAGTTAAGTGAAGGGAGATTTATTTT
AGGGTTTAGTGATTGCGAAAAAAAAGATGAAATGCATTTTTTTAATCGCCCGGTTGAATATCAACAGCAA
CTATTTGAAGAGTGTTATGAAATCATTAACGATGCTTTAACAACAGGCTATTGTAATCCAGATAACGATT
TTTATAGCTTCCCTAAAATATCTGTAAATCCCCATGCTTATACGCCAGGCGGACCTCGGAAATATGTAAC
AGCAACCAGTCATCATATTGTTGAGTGGGCGGCCAAAAAAGGTATTCCTCTCATCTTTAAGTGGGATGAT
TCTAATGATGTTAGATATGAATATGCTGAAAGATATAAAGCCGTTGCGGATAAATATGACGTTGACCTAT
CAGAGATAGACCATCAGTTAATGATATTAGTTAACTATAACGAAGATAGTAATAAAGCTAAACAAGAGAC
GCGTGCATTTATTAGTGATTATGTTCTTGAAATGCACCCTAATGAAAATTTCGAAAATAAACTTGAAGAA
ATAATTGCAGAAAACGCTGTCGGAAATTATACGGAGTGTATAACTGCGGCTAAGTTGGCAATTGAAAAGT
GTGGTGCGAAAAGTGTATTGCTGTCCTTTGAACCAATGAATGATTTGATGAGCCAAAAAAATGTAATCAA
TATTGTTGATGATAATATTAAGAAGTACCACATGGAATATACCGAGCTCATGGTGAGCAAGGGCGAGGAG
CTGTTCACCGGGGTGGTGCCCATCCTGGTCGAGCTGGACGGCGACGTAAACGGCCACAAGTTCAGCGTGT
CCGGCGAGGGCGAGGGCGATGCCACCTACGGCAAGCTGACCCTGAAGCTGATCTGCACCACCGGCAAGCT
GCCCGTGCCCTGGCCCACCCTCGTGACCACCCTGGGCTACGGCCTGCAGTGCTTCGCCCGCTACCCCGAC
CACATGAAGCAGCACGACTTCTTCAAGTCCGCCATGCCCGAAGGCTACGTCCAGGAGCGCACCATCTTCT
TCAAGGACGACGGCAACTACAAGACCCGCGCCGAGGTGAAGTTCGAGGGCGACACCCTGGTGAACCGCAT
CGAGCTGAAGGGCATCGACTTCAAGGAGGACGGCAACATCCTGGGGCACAAGCTGGAGTACAACTACAAC
AGCCACAACGTCTATATCACCGCCGACAAGCAGAAGAACGGCATCAAGGCCAACTTCAAGATCCGCCACA
ACATCGAGGACGGCGGCGTGCAGCTCGCCGACCACTACCAGCAGAACACCCCCATCGGCGACGGCCCCGT
GCTGCTGCCCGACAACCACTACCTGAGCTACCAGTCCGCCCTGAGCAAAGACCCCAACGAGAAGCGCGAT
CACATGGTCCTGCTGGAGTTCGTGACCGCCGCCGGGATCACTCTCGGCATGGACGAGCTGTACAAGTAAG
CGGCCGCATAATGCTTAAGTCGAACAGAAAGTAATCGTATTGTACACGGCCGCATAATCGAAATTAATAC
GACTCACTATAGGGGAATTGTGAGCGGATAACAATTCCCCATCTTAGTATATTAGTTAAGTATAAGAAGG
AGATATACATATGAAATTTGGAAACTTTTTGCTTACATACCAACCTCCCCAATTTTCTCAAACAGAGGTA
ATGAAACGTTTGGTTAAATTAGGTCGCATCTCTGAGGAGTGTGGTTTTGATACCGTATGGTTACTGGAGC
ATCATTTCACGGAGTTTGGTTTGCTTGGTAACCCTTATGTCGCTGCTGCATATTTACTTGGCGCGACTAA
AAAATTGAATGTAGGAACTGCCGCTATTGTTCTTCCCACAGCCCATCCAGTACGCCAACTTGAAGATGTG
AATTTATTGGATCAAATGTCAAAAGGACGATTTCGGTTTGGTATTTGCCGAGGGCTTTACAACAAGGACT
TTCGCGTATTCGGCACAGATATGAATAACAGTCGCGCCTTAGCGGAATGCTGGTACGGGCTGATAAAGAA
TGGCATGACAGAGGGATATATGGAAGCTGATAATGAACATATCAAGTTCCATAAGGTAAAAGTAAACCCC
GCGGCGTATAGCAGAGGTGGCGCACCGGTTTATGTGGTGGCTGAATCAGCTTCGACGACTGAGTGGGCTG
CTCAATTTGGCCTACCGATGATATTAAGTTGGATTATAAATACTAACGAAAAGAAAGCACAACTTGAGCT
TTATAATGAAGTGGCTCAAGAATATGGGCACGATATTCATAATATCGACCATTGCTTATCATATATAACA
TCTGTAGATCATGACTCAATTAAAGCGAAAGAGATTTGCCGGAAATTTCTGGGGCATTGGTATGATTCTT
ATGTGAATGCTACGACTATTTTTGATGATTCAGACCAAACAAGAGGTTATGATTTCAATAAAGGGCAGTG
GCGTGACTTTGTATTAAAAGGACATAAAGATACTAATCGCCGTATTGATTACAGTTACGAAATCAATCCC
GTGGGAACGCCGCAGGAATGTATTGACATAATTCAAAAAGACATTGATGCTACAGGAATATCAAATATTT
GTTGTGGATTTGAAGCTAATGGAACAGTAGACGAAATTATTGCTTCCATGAAGCTCTTCCAGTCTGATGT
CATGCCATTTCTTAAAGAAAAACAACGTTCGCTATTATATTAGGGTACCATGGAATTCGAAGCTTGATCC
GGCTGCTAACAAAGCCCGAAAGGAAGCTGAGTTGGCTGCTGCCACCGCTGAGCAATAACTAGCATAACCC
CTTGGGGCCTCTAAACGGGTCTTGAGGGGTTTTTTGCTGAAAGGAGGAACTATATCCGGATCTGGCGTAA
TAGCGAAGAGGCCCGCACCGATCGCCCTTCCCAACAGTTGCGCAGCCTGAATGGCGAATGGG
[124 nt withheld, positions 3703-3826]
C
[91 nt withheld, positions 3828-3918]
A
[49 nt withheld, positions 3920-3968]
CCTTTGACGTTGGAGTCCACGTTCTTT
[37 nt withheld, positions 3996-4032]
ACCCTATCTCGGTCTATTCTTTTGATTTATAAGGGATTTTGCCGATTTCGGCCTATTGGTTAAAAAATGA
GCTGATTTAACAAAAATTTAACGCGAATTTTAACAAAATATTAACGCTTACAATTTAGGTGGCACTTTTC
GGGGAAATGTGCGCGGAACCCCTATTTGTTTATTTTTCTAAATACATTCAAATATGTATCCGCTCATGAG
ACAATAACCCTGATAAATGCTTCAATAATATTGAAAAAGGAAGAGTATGAGTATTCAACATTTCCGTGTC
GCCCTTATTCCCTTTTTTGCGGCATTTTGCCTTCCTGTTTTTGCTCACCCAGAAACGCTGGTGAAAGTAA
AAGATGCTGAAGATCAGTTGGGTGCACGAGTGGGTTACATCGAACTGGATCTCAACAGCGGTAAGATCCT
TGAGAGTTTTCGCCCCGAAGAACGTTTTCCAATGATGAGCACTTTTAAAGTTCTGCTATGTGGCGCGGTA
TTATCCCGTATTGACGCCGGGCAAGAGCAACTCGGTCGCCGCATACACTATTCTCAGAATGACTTGGTTG
AGTACTCACCAGTCACAGAAAAGCATCTTACGGATGGCATGACAGTAAGAGAATTATGCAGTGCTGCCAT
AACCATGAGTGATAACACTGCGGCCAACTTACTTCTGACAACGATCGGAGGACCGAAGGAGCTAACCGCT
TTTTTGCACAACATGGGGGATCATGTAACTCGCCTTGATCGTTGGGAACCGGAGCTGAATGAAGCCATAC
CAAACGACGAGCGTGACACCACGATGCCTGTAGCAATGGCAACAACGTTGCGCAAACTATTAACTGGCGA
ACTACTTACTCTAGCTTCCCGGCAACAATTAATAGACTGGATGGAGGCGGATAAAGTTGCAGGACCACTT
CTGCGCTCGGCCCTTCCGGCTGGCTGGTTTATTGCTGATAAATCTGGAGCCGGTGAGCGTGGGTCTCGCG
GTATCATTGCAGCACTGGGGCCAGATGGTAAGCCCTCCCGTATCGTAGTTATCTACACGACGGGGAGTCA
GGCAACTATGGATGAACGAAATAGACAGATCGCTGAGATAGGTGCCTCACTGATTAAGCATTGGTAACTG
TCAGACCAAGTTTACTCATATATACTTTAGATTGATTTAAAACTTCATTTTTAATTTAAAAGGATCTAGG
TGAAGATCCTTTTTGATAATCTCATGACCAAAATCCCTTAACGTGAGTTTTCGTTCCACTGAGCGTCAGA
CCCCGTAGAAAAGATCAAAGGATCTTCTTGAGATCCTTTTTTTCTGCGCGTAATCTGCTGCTTGCAAACA
AAAAAACCACCGCTACCAGCGGTGGTTTGTTTGCCGGATCAAGAGCTACCAACTCTTTTTCCGAAGGTAA
CTGGCTTCAGCAGAGCGCAGATACCAAATACTGTTCTTCTAGTGTAGCCGTAGTTAGGCCACCACTTCAA
GAACTCTGTAGCACCGCCTACATACCTCGCTCTGCTAATCCTGTTACCAGTGGCTGCTGCCAGTGGCGAT
AAGTCGTGTCTTACCGGGTTGGACTCAAGACGATAGTTACCGGATAAGGCGCAGCGGTCGGGCTGAACGG
GGGGTTCGTGCACACAGCCCAGCTTGGAGCGAACGACCTACACCGAACTGAGATACCTACAGCGTGAGCT
ATGAGAAAGCGCCACGCTTCCCGAAGGGAGAAAGGCGGACAGGTATCCGGTAAGCGGCAGGGTCGGAACA
GGAGAGCGCACGAGGGAGCTTCCAGGGG
Features (pLannotate 1.2.2; 18 found; start..end, strand, type, name):
    281..334     +  CDS            lacI (fragment): lac repressor; lacI; The lac repressor binds to the lac operator to inhibit transcription in E. coli. This inhibition can be relieved by adding lactose or isopropyl-β-D-thiogalactopyranoside (IPTG).
    354..372     +  promoter       T7 promoter: promoter for bacteriophage T7 RNA polymerase
    404..426     +  RBS            RBS: efficient ribosome binding site from bacteriophage T7 gene 10 (Olins and Rangwala, 1989)
    446..466     +  CDS            capTEV™ (fragment): composite tag for in vivo biotinylation, TEV protease cleavage, and 6xHis tagging
    467..499     +  CDS            T7 tag (gene 10 leader): leader peptide from bacteriophage T7 gene 10 promotes efficient translation in E. coli
    503..526     +  CDS            Xpress™ tag: Xpress™ epitope tag, including an enterokinase recognition and cleavage site
    533..1513    +  CDS            LuxB: LuxB luciferase subunit; luxB; from the Photorhabdus luminescens bioluminescence operon
   1520..2239    +  CDS            Venus: yellow fluorescent protein (YFP) with fast and efficient maturation (Nagai et al., 2002) mammalian codon-optimized
   2305..2323    +  promoter       T7 promoter: promoter for bacteriophage T7 RNA polymerase
   2324..2348    +  protein_bind   lac operator: The lac repressor binds to the lac operator to inhibit transcription in E. coli. This inhibition can be relieved by adding lactose or isopropyl-β-D-thiogalactopyranoside (IPTG). lac repressor encoded by lacI
   2391..3473    +  CDS            LuxA: LuxA luciferase subunit; luxA; from the Photorhabdus luminescens bioluminescence operon
   3502..3551    +  CDS            SET1 (fragment): solubility-enhancement tag derived from T7 phage gene 10B
   3559..3606    +  terminator     T7 terminator: transcription terminator for bacteriophage T7 RNA polymerase
   3632..3698    +  CDS            lacZα (fragment): LacZα fragment of β-galactosidase; lacZ fragment
   3703..4131    +  rep_origin     f1 ori (sequence partly withheld): f1 bacteriophage origin of replication; arrow indicates direction of (+) strand synthesis
   4184..4288    +  promoter       AmpR promoter: bla
   4289..5149    +  CDS            AmpR: β-lactamase; bla; confers resistance to ampicillin, carbenicillin, and related antibiotics
   5320..98      +  rep_origin     ori (across the origin): high-copy-number ColE1/pMB1/pBR322/pUC origin of replication
