[The description below was written by a language model from this plasmid's Addgene catalogue record and pLannotate feature annotations shown in this document.]
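Description:
luxB:Venus+luxA/pRSETB Duet is a 5.8 kb E. coli expression plasmid built on the pRSETB backbone and modified into a two-cassette ("Duet") layout, so that both subunits of bacterial luciferase are produced from one vector. It replicates from a high-copy ColE1/pUC-type origin and is selected with ampicillin through the β-lactamase gene. It also carries an f1 phage origin, which allows single-stranded DNA production.

The payload consists of two tandem T7-driven units in the same orientation. The first T7 promoter and gene 10 ribosome binding site drive an open reading frame that begins with the backbone leader: a 6xHis tag, the T7 gene 10 leader and the Xpress epitope with its enterokinase cleavage site. This leader continues into LuxB, followed almost immediately by the yellow fluorescent protein Venus, giving an N-terminally His-tagged LuxB–Venus fusion. A second T7 promoter, this one paired with a lac operator, precedes LuxA, and a T7 terminator lies downstream of it. The annotation assigns both lux subunits to the Photorhabdus luminescens operon, although the catalogue lists the insert as synthetic. The short lacI, lacZα and SET1 matches are fragments and are probably vector remnants rather than functional elements. Because no full-length lacI is annotated, any repression at the operator would depend on the host.

Co-expression in a strain that supplies T7 RNA polymerase should yield the LuxAB heterodimer with Venus attached to the B subunit. This places the fluorescent acceptor close enough for bioluminescence resonance energy transfer (BRET) from the luciferase reaction. The stated purpose is bacterial expression of a BRET-enhanced lux luciferase, developed in work aimed at increasing the brightness of bacterial luciferase. The substrate-synthesis genes of the lux operon are not annotated on this plasmid.
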