Addgene plasmid #197582: luxB:Venus+luxA/pRSETB Duet
Purpose: BRET lux luciferase with Venus for bacterial expression
Depositing lab: Takeharu Nagai. Depositing organization: The University of Osaka. Publication: Enhanced brightness of bacterial luciferase by bioluminescence resonance energy transfer. Kaku T, Sugiura K, Entani T, Osabe K, Nagai T. Sci Rep. 2021 Jul 22;11(1):14994. doi: 10.1038/s41598-021-94551-4. PubMed 34294849.
Backbone
  Vector backbone: pRSETB
  Backbone manufacturer: invitrogen
  Vector type: Bacterial Expression ; E.coli expression
Growth in bacteria
  Bacterial resistance: Ampicillin, 100 μg/mL
  Growth temperature: 37°C
  Growth strain: DH5alpha
  Copy number: High Copy
Gene/Insert
  Gene/Insert name: LuxA LuxBVenus
  Species: Synthetic
  Insert size (bp): 2784
  Promoter: T7
  Tag / fusion protein: His X 6 (N terminal on backbone)
  Cloning method: Restriction Enzyme; 5′ cloning site SacI (unknown if destroyed); 3′ cloning site NotI (unknown if destroyed)
  Sequencing primers: 5′ CACCGAGCTCATGGTGAGCAAGGGCGAGGAG; 3′ CACCGCGGCCGCTTACTTGTACAGCTCGTCC
Terms and licenses: Academic/Nonprofit Terms; Industry Terms: Not Available to Industry
How to cite: luxB:Venus+luxA/pRSETB Duet was a gift from Takeharu Nagai (Addgene plasmid # 197582 ; http://n2t.net/addgene:197582 ; RRID:Addgene_197582)
